>Addgene plasmid #187861 | pENN.AAV.SV40-si-CS | addgene full sequence | sequence record 370178 | Addgene NGS Result
CTGCGCGCTCGCTCGCTCACTGAGGCCGCCCGGGCAAAGCCCGGGCGTCGGGCGACCTTTGGTCGCCCGG
CCTCAGTGAGCGAGCGAGCGCGCAGAGAGGGAGTGGCCAACTCCATCACTAGGGGTTCCTTGTAGTTAAT
GATTAACCCGCCATGCTACTTATCTACGTAGCCATGCTCTAGGAAGAGTACCATTGACGTCAATAATGAC
GTATGTTCCCATAGTAACGCCAATAGGGACTTTCCATTGACGTCAATGGGTGGAGTATTTACGGTAAACT
GCCCACTTGGCAGTACATCAAGTGTATCATATGCCAAGTACGCCCCCTATTGACGTCAATGACGGTAAAT
GGCCCGCCTGGCATTATGCCCAGTACATGACCTTATGGGACTTTCCTACTTGGCAGTACATCTACGTATT
AGTCATCGCTATTACCATGGTCGAGGTGAGCCCCACGTTCTGCTTCACTCTCCCCATCTCCCCCCCCTCC
CCACCCCCAATTTTGTATTTATTTATTTTTTAATTATTTTGTGCAGCGATGGGGGCGGGGGGGGGGGGGG
GGCGCGCGCCGGGGGGGGGGGGGGGGGGGGGGGGGGGGGGGGGGGSGRGGSGGRGRGGKGCGGCGGCAGC
CAATCAGAGCGGCGCGCTCCGAAAGTTTCCTTTTATGGCGAGGCGGCGGCGGCGGCGGCCCTATAAAAAG
CGAAGCGCGCGGCGGGCGGGAGTCGCTGCGCGCTGCCTTCGCCCCGTGCCCCGCTCCGCCGCCGCCTCGC
GCCGCCCGCCCCGGCTCTGACTGACCGCGTTACTCCCACAGGTGAGCGGGCGGGACGGCCCTTCTCCTCC
GGGCTGTAATTAGCGCTTGGTTTAATGACGGCTTGTTTCTTTTCTGTGGCTGCGTGAAAGCCTTGAGGGG
CTCCGGGAGGGCCCTTTGTGCGGGGGGAGCGGCTCGGGGCTGTCCGCGGGGGGRCGGCTGCCTTCGGGGG
GGWSRGGGSMGGSTCKRGAGGTACCGCTAGCCTCGAGGCGACAGAGTTTGCTCTGGAAACATCCGTGAAG
CCACAGAGGATGTTTCCAGAGCAGACTCTGCTGCCTCGAGTGACCTTCAGACCTTGGCACTGGAGGTGGC
CCGGCAGGATCCCGCCACCATGGTGAGCAAGGGCGAGGAGGTCATCAAAGAGTTCATGCGCTTCAAGGTG
CGCATGGAGGGCTCCATGAACGGCCACGAGTTCGAGATCGAGGGCGAGGGCGAGGGCCGCCCCTACGAGG
GCACCCAGACCGCCAAGCTGAAGGTGACCAAGGGCGGCCCCCTGCCCTTCGCCTGGGACATCCTGTCCCC
CCAGTTCATGTACGGCTCCAAGGCGTACGTGAAGCACCCCGCCGACATCCCCGATTACAAGAAGCTGTCC
TTCCCCGAGGGCTTCAAGTGGGAGCGCGTGATGAACTTCGAGGACGGCGGTCTGGTGACCGTGACCCAGG
ACTCCTCCCTGCAGGACGGCACGCTGATCTACAAGGTGAAGATGCGCGGCACCAACTTCCCCCCCGACGG
CCCCGTAATGCAGAAGAAGACCATGGGCTGGGAGGCCTCCACCGAGCGCCTGTACCCCCGCGACGGCGTG
CTGAAGGGCGAGATCCACCAGGCCCTGAAGCTGAAGGACGGCGGCCACTACCTGGTGGAGTTCAAGACCA
TCTACATGGCCAAGAAGCCCGTGCAACTGCCCGGCTACTACTACGTGGACACCAAGCTGGACATCACCTC
CCACAACGAGGACTACACCATCGTGGAACAGTACGAGCGCTCCGAGGGCCGCCACCACCTGTTCCTGGGG
CATGGCACCGGCAGCACCGGCAGCGGCAGCTCCGGCACCGCCTCCTCCGAGGACAACAACATGGCCGTCA
TCAAAGAGTTCATGCGCTTCAAGGTGCGCATGGAGGGCTCCATGAACGGCCACGAGTTCGAGATCGAGGG
CGAGGGCGAGGGCCGCCCCTACGAGGGCACCCAGACCGCCAAGCTGAAGGTGACCAAGGGCGGCCCCCTG
CCCTTCGCCTGGGACATCCTGTCCCCCCAGTTCATGTACGGCTCCAAGGCGTACGTGAAGCACCCCGCCG
ACATCCCCGATTACAAGAAGCTGTCCTTCCCCGAGGGCTTCAAGTGGGAGCGCGTGATGAACTTCGAGGA
CGGCGGTCTGGTGACCGTGACCCAGGACTCCTCCCTGCAGGACGGCACGCTGATCTACAAGGTGAAGATG
CGCGGCACCAACTTCCCCCCCGACGGCCCCGTAATGCAGAAGAAGACCATGGGCTGGGAGGCCTCCACCG
AGCGCCTGTACCCCCGCGACGGCGTGCTGAAGGGCGAGATCCACCAGGCCCTGAAGCTGAAGGACGGCGG
CCGCTACCTGGTGGAGTTCAAGACCATCTACATGGCCAAGAAGCCCGTGCAACTGCCCGGCTACTACTAC
GTGGACACCAAGCTGGACATCACCTCCCACAACGAGGACTACACCATCGTGGAACAGTACGAGCGCTCCG
AGGGCCGCCACCACCTGTTCCTGTACGGCATGGACGAGCTGTACAAGTAAGAATTCGAAGCTTATCGATA
ATCAACCTCTGGATTACAAAATTTGTGAAAGATTGACTGGTATTCTTAACTATGTTGCTCCTTTTACGCT
ATGTGGATACGCTGCTTTAATGCCTTTGTATCATGCTATTGCTTCCCGTATGGCTTTCATTTTCTCCTCC
TTGTATAAATCCTGGTTGCTGTCTCTTTATGAGGAGTTGTGGCCCGTTGTCAGGCAACGTGGCGTGGTGT
GCACTGTGTTTGCTGACGCAACCCCCACTGGTTGGGGCATTGCCACCACCTGTCAGCTCCTTTCCGGGAC
TTTCGCTTTCCCCCTCCCTATTGCCACGGCGGAACTCATCGCCGCCTGCCTTGCCCGCTGCTGGACAGGG
GCTCGGCTGTTGGGCACTGACAATTCCGTGGTGTTGTCGGGGAAATCATCGTCCTTTCCTTGGCTGCTCG
CCTGTGTTGCCACCTGGATTCTGCGCGGGACGTCCTTCTGCTACGTCCCTTCGGCCCTCAATCCAGCGGA
CCTTCCTTCCCGCGGCCTGCTGCCGGCTCTGCGGCCTCTTCCGCGTCTTCGCCTTCGCCCTCAGACGAGT
CGGATCTCCCTTTGGGCCGCCTCCCCGCATCGATACCGTCGACCCGGGCGGCCGCTTCGAGCAGACATGA
TAAGATACATTGATGAGTTTGGACAAACCACAACTAGAATGCAGTGAAAAAAATGCTTTATTTGTGAAAT
TTGTGATGCTATTGCTTTATTTGTAACCATTATAAGCTGCAATAAACAAGTTAACAACAACAATTGCATT
CATTTTATGTTTCAGGTTCAGGGGGAGATGTGGGAGGTTTTTTAAAGCAAGTAAAACCTCTACAAATGTG
GTAAAATCGATAAGGATCTTCCTAGAGCATGGCTACGTAGATAAGTAGCATGGCGGGTTAATCATTAACT
ACAAGGAACCCCTAGTGATGGAGTTGGCCACTCCCTCTCTGCGCGCTCGCTCGCTCACTGAGGCCGGGCG
ACCAAAGGTCGCCCGACGCCCGGGCTTTGCCCGGGCGGCCTCAGTGAGCGAGCGAGCGCGCAGCTGCATT
AATGAATCGGCCAACGCGCGGGGAGAGGCGGTTTGCGTATTGGGCGCTCTTCCGCTTCCTCGCTCACTGA
CTCGCTGCGCTCGGTCGTTCGGCTGCGGCGAGCGGTATCAGCTCACTCAAAGGCGGTAATACGGTTATCC
ACAGAATCAGGGGATAACGCAGGAAAGAACATGTGAGCAAAAGGCCAGCAAAAGGCCAGGAACCGTAAAA
AGGCCGCGTTGCTGGCGTTTTTCCATAGGCTCCGCCCCCCTGACGAGCATCACAAAAATCGACGCTCAAG
TCAGAGGTGGCGAAACCCGACAGGACTATAAAGATACCAGGCGTTTCCCCCTGGAAGCTCCCTCGTGCGC
TCTCCTGTTCCGACCCTGCCGCTTACCGGATACCTGTCCGCCTTTCTCCCTTCGGGAAGCGTGGCGCTTT
CTCATAGCTCACGCTGTAGGTATCTCAGTTCGGTGTAGGTCGTTCGCTCCAAGCTGGGCTGTGTGCACGA
ACCCCCCGTTCAGCCCGACCGCTGCGCCTTATCCGGTAACTATCGTCTTGAGTCCAACCCGGTAAGACAC
GACTTATCGCCACTGGCAGCAGCCACTGGTAACAGGATTAGCAGAGCGAGGTATGTAGGCGGTGCTACAG
AGTTCTTGAAGTGGTGGCCTAACTACGGCTACACTAGAAGAACAGTATTTGGTATCTGCGCTCTGCTGAA
GCCAGTTACCTTCGGAAAAAGAGTTGGTAGCTCTTGATCCGGCAAACAAACCACCGCTGGTAGCGGTGGT
TTTTTTGTTTGCAAGCAGCAGATTACGCGCAGAAAAAAAGGATCTCAAGAAGATCCTTTGATCTTTTCTA
CGGGGTCTGACGCTCAGTGGAACGAAAACTCACGTTAAGGGATTTTGGTCATGAGATTATCAAAAAGGAT
CTTCACCTAGATCCTTTTAAATTAAAAATGAAGTTTTAAATCAATCTAAAGTATATATGAGTAAACTTGG
TCTGACAGTTACCAATGCTTAATCAGTGAGGCACCTATCTCAGCGATCTGTCTATTTCGTTCATCCATAG
TTGCCTGACTCCCCGTCGTGTAGATAACTACGATACGGGAGGGCTTACCATCTGGCCCCAGTGCTGCAAT
GATACCGCGAGACCCACGCTCACCGGCTCCAGATTTATCAGCAATAAACCAGCCAGCCGGAAGGGCCGAG
CGCAGAAGTGGTCCTGCAACTTTATCCGCCTCCATCCAGTCTATTAATTGTTGCCGGGAAGCTAGAGTAA
GTAGTTCGCCAGTTAATAGTTTGCGCAACGTTGTTGCCATTGCTACAGGCATCGTGGTGTCACGCTCGTC
GTTTGGTATGGCTTCATTCAGCTCCGGTTCCCAACGATCAAGGCGAGTTACATGATCCCCCATGTTGTGC
AAAAAAGCGGTTAGCTCCTTCGGTCCTCCGATCGTTGTCAGAAGTAAGTTGGCCGCAGTGTTATCACTCA
TGGTTATGGCAGCACTGCATAATTCTCTTACTGTCATGCCATCCGTAAGATGCTTTTCTGTGACTGGTGA
GTACTCAACCAAGTCATTCTGAGAATAGTGTATGCGGCGACCGAGTTGCTCTTGCCCGGCGTCAATACGG
GATAATACCGCGCCACATAGCAGAACTTTAAAAGTGCTCATCATTGGAAAACGTTCTTCGGGGCGAAAAC
TCTCAAGGATCTTACCGCTGTTGAGATCCAGTTCGATGTAACCCACTCGTGCACCCAACTGATCTTCAGC
ATCTTTTACTTTCACCAGCGTTTCTGGGTGAGCAAAAACAGGAAGGCAAAATGCCGCAAAAAAGGGAATA
AGGGCGACACGGAAATGTTGAATACTCATACTCTTCCTTTTTCAATATTATTGAAGCATTTATCAGGGTT
ATTGTCTCATGAGCGGATACATATTTGAATGTATTTAGAAAAATAAACAAATAGGGGTTCCGCGCACATT
TCCCCGAAAAGTGCCACCTAAATTGTAAGCGTTAATATTTTGTTAAAATTCGCGTTAAATTTTTGTTAAA
TCAGCTCATTTTTTAACCAATAGGCCGAAATCGGCAAAATCCCTTATAAATCAAAAGAATAGACCGAGAT
AGGGT
[37 nt withheld, positions 5746-5782]
AAAGAACGTGGACTCCAACGTCAAAGG
[49 nt withheld, positions 5810-5858]
T
[91 nt withheld, positions 5860-5950]
G
[124 nt withheld, positions 5952-6075]
CCCATTCGCCATTCAGGCTGCGCAACTGTTGGGAAGGGCGATCGGTGCGGGCCTCTTCGCTATTACGCCA
G
Features (pLannotate 1.2.2; 15 found; start..end, strand, type, name):
    191..439     +  enhancer       CMV enhancer (fragment): human cytomegalovirus immediate early enhancer
    719..854     +  intron         hybrid intron (fragment): hybrid between chicken β-actin (CBA) and minute virus of mice (MMV) introns (Gray et al., 2011)
    943..982     +  intron         chimeric intron (fragment): chimera between introns from chicken β-actin and rabbit β-globin
   1140..2569    +  CDS            tdTomato (fragment): tandem dimeric (pseudo-monomeric) derivative of DsRed (Shaner et al., 2004) mammalian codon-optimized
   2590..3178    +  misc_feature   WPRE: woodchuck hepatitis virus posttranscriptional regulatory element
   3221..3342    -  polyA_signal   SV40 poly(A) signal: SV40 polyadenylation signal
   3365..3433    -  CDS            large T antigen (fragment): large T antigen from SV40 (simian virus 40)
   3504..3637    +  repeat_region  AAV2 ITR: inverted terminal repeat of adeno-associated virus serotype 2 inverted
   3631..3687    -  CDS            lacI (fragment): lac repressor; lacI; The lac repressor binds to the lac operator to inhibit transcription in E. coli. This inhibition can be relieved by adding lactose or isopropyl-β-D-thiogalactopyranoside (IPTG).
   3870..4458    -  rep_origin     ori: high-copy-number ColE1/pMB1/pBR322/pUC origin of replication
   4629..5489    -  CDS            AmpR: β-lactamase; bla; confers resistance to ampicillin, carbenicillin, and related antibiotics
   5490..5594    -  promoter       AmpR promoter: bla
   5647..6075    -  rep_origin     f1 ori (sequence partly withheld): f1 bacteriophage origin of replication; arrow indicates direction of (+) strand synthesis
   6080..3       -  CDS            lacZα (fragment) (across the origin): LacZα fragment of β-galactosidase; lacZ fragment
   6144..130     -  repeat_region  AAV2 ITR (fragment) (across the origin): inverted terminal repeat of adeno-associated virus serotype 2 inverted
