[The description below was written by a language model from this plasmid's Addgene catalogue record and pLannotate feature annotations shown in this document.]
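Description:
pENN.AAV.SV40-si-CS is an adeno-associated virus transfer plasmid built on the pENN.AAV.SV40 backbone and designed to express a small interfering RNA against human citrate synthase (CS). It is maintained in E. coli through a high-copy ColE1/pUC-type origin and selected with ampicillin via the β-lactamase gene and its native promoter. An f1 phage origin and short lacZα and lacI remnants are also present as backbone carry-over. The recorded propagation strain is a recombination-deficient one, which is commonly chosen to keep the repeat-rich AAV ITRs intact.

The payload lies between two AAV2 inverted terminal repeats (one annotated only as a fragment), which are the cis elements needed for replication and packaging of the cassette into AAV particles when rep/cap and helper functions are supplied in trans. Within the ITRs, the annotation finds a CMV enhancer fragment followed by fragments of chicken β-actin-derived hybrid/chimeric introns, an arrangement reminiscent of a CAG/CB-type Pol II promoter, although no core promoter is explicitly annotated. Downstream sit a tdTomato coding sequence (annotated as a fragment), a WPRE to boost transcript stability and expression, and an SV40 polyadenylation signal with an adjoining scrap of large T antigen sequence. The red fluorescent reporter would allow transfected or transduced cells to be identified.

The si-CS insert itself is not picked up in the feature table, and the record does not state its position, whether it is embedded in an intron or miRNA-like scaffold, or which promoter drives it. The 5′ cloning site is likewise listed as unknown. The stated use is knockdown of CS in human cells.
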