Addgene plasmid #187861: pENN.AAV.SV40-si-CS
Purpose: a human siRNA-expressing plasmid targeting CS
Depositing lab: Yan Zeng. Depositing organization: Nanjing Agricultural University.
Backbone
  Vector backbone: pENN.AAV.SV40
  Vector type: AAV
Growth in bacteria
  Bacterial resistance: Ampicillin, 100 μg/mL
  Growth temperature: 37°C
  Growth strain: NEB Stable
  Copy number: High Copy
Gene/Insert
  Gene/Insert name: si-CS
  gRNA/shRNA sequence: AGAGUUUGCUCUGGAAACAUCC
  Species: H. sapiens (human)
  Entrez Gene: CS
  Cloning method: Restriction Enzyme; 5′ cloning site unknown (unknown if destroyed)
Terms and licenses: Academic/Nonprofit Terms; Industry Terms: Not Available to Industry
How to cite: pENN.AAV.SV40-si-CS was a gift from Yan Zeng (Addgene plasmid # 187861 ; http://n2t.net/addgene:187861 ; RRID:Addgene_187861)
